>Addgene plasmid #206272 | pMMK ENTR 4 CMV eGFP | addgene full sequence | sequence record 406388 | Addgene NGS Result
TTGAGATCCTTTTTTTCTGCGCGTAATCTGCTGCTTGCAAACAAAAAAACCACCGCTACCAGCGGTGGTT
TGTTTGCCGGATCAAGAGCTACCAACTCTTTTTCCGAAGGTAACTGGCTTCAGCAGAGCGCAGATACCAA
ATACTGTTCTTCTAGTGTAGCCGTAGTTAGGCCACCACTTCAAGAACTCTGTAGCACCGCCTACATACCT
CGCTCTGCTAATCCTGTTACCAGTGGCTGCTGCCAGTGGCGATAAGTCGTGTCTTACCGGGTTGGACTCA
AGACGATAGTTACCGGATAAGGCGCAGCGGTCGGGCTGAACGGGGGGTTCGTGCACACAGCCCAGCTTGG
AGCGAACGACCTACACCGAACTGAGATACCTACAGCGTGAGCTATGAGAAAGCGCCACGCTTCCCGAAGG
GAGAAAGGCGGACAGGTATCCGGTAAGCGGCAGGGTCGGAACAGGAGAGCGCACGAGGGAGCTTCCAGGG
GGAAACGCCTGGTATCTTTATAGTCCTGTCGGGTTTCGCCACCTCTGACTTGAGCGTCGATTTTTGTGAT
GCTCGTCAGGGGGGCGGAGCCTATGGAAAAACGCCAGCAACGCGAAATAATGATTTTATTTTGACTGATA
GTGACCTGTTCGTTGCAACAAATTGATGAGCAATGCTTTTTTATAATGCCAACTTTGTATACAAAAGTTG
GTTTAAACGATGACATTGATTATTGACTAGTTATTAATAGTAATCAATTACGGGGTCATTAGTTCATAGC
CCATATATGGAGTTCCGCGTTACATAACTTACGGTAAATGGCCCGCCTGGCTGACCGCCCAACGACCCCC
GCCCATTGACGTCAATAATGACGTATGTTCCCATAGTAACGCCAATAGGGACTTTCCATTGACGTCAATG
GGTGGAGTATTTACGGTAAACTGCCCACTTGGCAGTACATCAAGTGTATCATATGCCAAGTACGCCCCCT
ATTGACGTCAATGACGGTAAATGGCCCGCCTGGCATTATGCCCAGTACATGACCTTATGGGACTTTCCTA
CTTGGCAGTACATCTACGTATTAGTCATCGCTATTACCATGGTGATGCGGTTTTGGCAGTACATCAATGG
GCGTGGATAGCGGTTTGACTCACGGGGATTTCCAAGTCTCCACCCCATTGACGTCAATGGGAGTTTGTTT
TGGCACCAAAATCAACGGGACTTTCCAAAATGTCGTAACAACTCCGCCCCATTGACGCAAATGGGCGGTA
GGCGTGTACGGTGGGAGGTCTATATAAGCAGAGCTCTCTGGCTAACTAGAGAACCCACTGCTTACTGGCT
TATGAATTCGCCGCCATGGTGAGCAAGGGCGAGGAGCTGTTCACCGGGGTGGTGCCCATCCTGGTCGAGC
TGGACGGCGACGTAAACGGCCACAAGTTCAGCGTGTCCGGCGAGGGCGAGGGCGATGCCACCTACGGCAA
GCTGACCCTGAAGTTCATCTGCACCACCGGCAAGCTGCCCGTGCCCTGGCCCACCCTCGTGACCACCCTG
ACCTACGGCGTGCAGTGCTTCAGCCGCTACCCCGACCACATGAAGCAGCACGACTTCTTCAAGTCCGCCA
TGCCCGAAGGCTACGTCCAGGAGCGCACCATCTTCTTCAAGGACGACGGCAACTACAAGACCCGCGCCGA
GGTGAAGTTCGAGGGCGACACCCTGGTGAACCGCATCGAGCTGAAGGGCATCGACTTCAAGGAGGACGGC
AACATCCTGGGGCACAAGCTGGAGTACAACTACAACAGCCACAACGTCTATATCATGGCCGACAAGCAGA
AGAACGGCATCAAGGTGAACTTCAAGATCCGCCACAACATCGAGGACGGCAGCGTGCAGCTCGCCGACCA
CTACCAGCAGAACACCCCCATCGGCGACGGCCCCGTGCTGCTGCCCGACAACCACTACCTGAGCACCCAG
TCCGCCCTGAGCAAAGACCCCAACGAGAAGCGCGATCACATGGTCCTGCTGGAGTTCGTGACCGCCGCCG
GGATCACTCTCGGCATGGACGAGCTGTACAAGTCCGGACTCAGATCTCGATAGCCCGGGGAGACCCAAGC
TGGCTAGTGGATCCCGGTCCGAAGCGCGCGGAATTCAAAGGCCTACGTCGACGAGCTCACTTGTCGCGGC
CGCTTTCGAATCTAGAGCCTGCAGTCTCGACAAGCTTGTCGAGAAGTACTAGAGGATCATAATCAGCCAT
ACCACATTTGTAGAGGTTTTACTTGCTTTAAAAAACCTCCCACACCTCCCCCTGAACCTGAAACATAAAA
TGAATGCAATTGTTGTTGTTAACTTGTTTATTGCAGCTTATAATGGTTACAAATAAAGCAATAGCATCAC
AAATTTCACAAATAAAGCATTTTTTTCACTGCATTCTAGTTGTGGTTTGTCCAAACTCATCAATGTATCT
TATCATGTCTGGATCTGATCACTGCTTGAGCCTAGAAGATCCGGCTGCTAACAAAGCCCGAAAGGAAGCT
GAGTTGGCTGCTGCCACCGCTGAGCAATAACTATCATAACCCCTAGGGTATACCCATCTAATTGGAATCA
ACCTCTGGATTACAAAATTTGTGAAAGATTGACTGGTATTCTTAACTATGTTGCTCCTTTTACGCTATGT
GGATACGCTGCTTTAATGCCTTTGTATCATGCTATTGCTTCCCGTATGGCTTTCATTTTCTCCTCCTTGT
ATAAATCCTGGTTGCTGTCTCTTTATGAGGAGTTGTGGCCCGTTGTCAGGCAACGTGGCGTGGTGTGCAC
TGTGTTTGCTGACGCAACCCCCACTGGTTGGGGCATTGCCACCACCTGTCAGCTCCTTTCCGGGACTTTC
GCTTTCCCCCTCCCTATTGCCACGGCGGAACTCATCGCCGCCTGCCTTGCCCGCTGCTGGACAGGGGCTC
GGCTGTTGGGCACTGACAATTCCGTGGTGTTGTCGGGGAAGCTGACGTCCTTTCCATGGCTGCTCGCCTG
TGTTGCCACCTGGATTCTGCGCGGGACGTCCTTCTGCTACGTCCCTTCGGCCCTCAATCCAGCGGACCTT
CCTTCCCGCGGCCTGCTGCCGGCTCTGCGGCCTCTTCCGCGTCTTCGCCTTCGCCCTCAGACGAGTCGGA
TCTCCCTTTGGGCCGCCTCCCCGCATCCCTAGGCCCGGGAGACAGCTTTCTTGTACAAAGTTGGCATTAT
AAGAAAGCATTGCTTATCAATTTGTTGCAACGAACAGGTCACTATCAGTCAAAATAAAATCATTATTTGC
TGGCCCGTGTCTCAAAATCTCTGATGTTACATTGCACAAGATAAAAATATATCATCATGAACAATAAAAC
TGTCTGCTTACATAAACAGTAATACAAGGGGTGTTATGAGCCATATTCAACGGGAAACGTCGAGGCCGCG
ATTAAATTCCAACATGGATGCTGATTTATATGGGTATAAATGGGCTCGCGATAATGTCGGGCAATCAGGT
GCGACAATCTATCGCTTGTATGGGAAGCCCGATGCGCCAGAGTTGTTTCTGAAACATGGCAAAGGTAGCG
TTGCCAATGATGTTACAGATGAGATGGTCAGACTAAACTGGCTGACGGAATTTATGCCTCTTCCGACCAT
CAAGCATTTTATCCGTACTCCTGATGATGCATGGTTACTCACCACTGCGATCCCCGGAAAAACAGCATTC
CAGGTATTAGAAGAATATCCTGATTCAGGTGAAAATATTGTTGATGCGCTGGCAGTGTTCCTGCGCCGGT
TGCATTCGATTCCTGTTTGTAATTGTCCTTTTAACAGCGATCGCGTATTTCGTCTCGCTCAGGCGCAATC
ACGAATGAATAACGGTTTGGTTGATGCGAGTGATTTTGATGACGAGCGTAATGGCTGGCCTGTTGAACAA
GTCTGGAAAGAAATGCATAAACTTTTGCCATTCTCACCGGATTCAGTCGTCACTCATGGTGATTTCTCAC
TTGATAACCTTATTTTTGACGAGGGGAAATTAATAGGTTGTATTGATGTTGGACGAGTCGGAATCGCAGA
CCGATACCAGGATCTTGCCATCCTATGGAACTGCCTCGGTGAGTTTTCTCCTTCATTACAGAAACGGCTT
TTTCAAAAATATGGTATTGATAATCCTGATATGAATAAATTGCAGTTTCATTTGATGCTCGATGAGTTTT
TCTAATCAGAATTGGTTAATTGGTTGTAACACTGGCAGAGCATTACGCTGACTTGACGGGACGGCGCAAG
CTCATGACCAAAATCCCTTAACGTGAGTTACGCGTCGTTCCACTGAGCGTCAGACCCCGTAGAAAAGATC
AAAGGATCTTC
Features (pLannotate 1.2.2; 13 found; start..end, strand, type, name):
      1..589     +  rep_origin     ori: high-copy-number ColE1/pMB1/pBR322/pUC origin of replication
    605..700     +  protein_bind   attL5: mutant version of attL; recombination site for the Gateway® LR reaction LR Clonase™
    712..1091    +  enhancer       CMV enhancer: human cytomegalovirus immediate early enhancer
   1092..1295    +  promoter       CMV promoter: human cytomegalovirus (CMV) immediate early promoter
   1291..1324    +  LTR            5' LTR (truncated) (fragment): truncated 5' long terminal repeat (LTR) from HIV-1
   1346..2062    +  CDS            EGFP: EGFP is a basic (constitutively fluorescent) green fluorescent protein published in 1996, derived from Aequorea victoria. It is reported to be a rapidly-maturing weak dimer with moderate acid sensitivity.
   2063..2080    +  misc_feature   MCS (fragment): multiple cloning site
   2225..2308    +  CDS            large T antigen (fragment): large T antigen from SV40 (simian virus 40)
   2331..2465    +  polyA_signal   SV40 poly(A) signal: SV40 polyadenylation signal
   2494..2543    +  CDS            SET1 (fragment): solubility-enhancement tag derived from T7 phage gene 10B
   2586..3174    +  misc_feature   WPRE: woodchuck hepatitis virus posttranscriptional regulatory element
   3190..3289    -  protein_bind   attL2: mutant version of attL; recombination site for the Gateway® LR reaction LR Clonase™
   3396..4205    +  CDS            KanR: aminoglycoside phosphotransferase; aph(3')-Ia; confers resistance to kanamycin in bacteria or G418 (Geneticin®) in eukaryotes
