[The description below was written by a language model from this plasmid's Addgene catalogue record and pLannotate feature annotations shown in this document.]
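Description:
pMMK ENTR 4 CMV eGFP is a 4,351 nt Gateway entry plasmid built on the pMMK ENTR 4 backbone. It supplies the fourth module in a MultiSite Gateway (MultiMate) assembly. It is maintained in E. coli from a high-copy ColE1/pUC-type origin and selected with kanamycin through an aph(3')-Ia resistance gene. The transferable segment is bounded by attL5 on one side and an oppositely oriented attL2 on the other. In an LR Clonase reaction, these sites fix the position and orientation of this cassette relative to the other entry modules as they recombine into a destination vector.

Between the att sites lies a complete mammalian expression unit. The human cytomegalovirus immediate-early enhancer and promoter drive EGFP, the bright, rapidly maturing green fluorescent variant derived from Aequorea victoria GFP. The coding sequence is followed by a short polylinker remnant and an SV40 polyadenylation signal. A WPRE is also annotated, but it sits downstream of the poly(A) signal rather than within the 3' UTR, so whether it contributes to EGFP transcript levels in this arrangement is unclear from the record. Several small automated hits (an HIV-1 LTR fragment next to the promoter, an SV40 large T antigen fragment, and a SET1 tag fragment) are probably incidental matches or sequence carried over with neighbouring elements, not functional parts.

The record describes the insert as introduced by Gibson cloning. The associated work concerns baculovirus-based delivery of large multicomponent DNA cargoes for CRISPR docking and prime editing. In that context, the plasmid most plausibly provides a constitutive fluorescent reporter module for monitoring delivery and expression in mammalian cells after assembly.
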