Addgene plasmid #206272: pMMK ENTR 4 CMV eGFP
Purpose: ENTR Vector 4 for MultiSite Gateway assembly. Encodes eGFP under the control of a CMV promoter
Depositing lab: Imre Berger. Depositing organization: University of Bristol. Publication: Highly efficient CRISPR-mediated large DNA docking and multiplexed prime editing using a single baculovirus. Aulicino F, Pelosse M, Toelzer C, Capin J, Ilegems E, Meysami P, Rollarson R, Berggren PO, Dillingham MS, Schaffitzel C, Saleem MA, Welsh GI, Berger I. Nucleic Acids Res. 2022 Jul 22;50(13):7783-7799. doi: 10.1093/nar/gkac587. PubMed 35801912.
Backbone
  Vector backbone: pMMK ENTR 4
  Vector type: Mammalian Expression ; MultiMate/Gateway ENTR 4
Growth in bacteria
  Bacterial resistance: Kanamycin, 50 μg/mL
  Growth temperature: 37°C
  Growth strain: DH5alpha
  Copy number: High Copy
Gene/Insert
  Gene/Insert name: eGFP
  Species: A. victoria
  Cloning method: Gibson Cloning
Terms and licenses: Academic/Nonprofit Terms; Industry Terms: Not Available to Industry
How to cite: pMMK ENTR 4 CMV eGFP was a gift from Imre Berger (Addgene plasmid # 206272 ; http://n2t.net/addgene:206272 ; RRID:Addgene_206272)
